>Addgene plasmid #63481 | pFusB2-12 | depositor partial sequence | sequence record 105480 | pFUSB2_GT
AGTCTTAAGCGTCTCATGGCCTGACCCCGGACCAAGTGGTGGCTATCGCCAGCAACAATGGCGGCAAGCA
AGCGCTCGAAACGGTGCAGCGGCTGTTGCCGGTGCTGTGCCAGGACCATGGCCTGACCCCGGACCAAGTG
GTGGCTATCGCCAGCAACGGTGGCGGCAAGCAAGCGCTCGAAACGGTGCAGCGGCTGTTGCCGGTGCTGT
GCCAGGACCATGGCCTGACCCCGGACCAAGTGGTGGCTATCGAGACGTC
