>Addgene plasmid #63481 | pFusB2-12 | depositor partial sequence | sequence record 105481 | FusB2
CGTCTCATGGCCTGACCCCGGACCAAGTGGTGGCTATCGAGACCGGCGCCGCTACAGGGCGCGTCCCATT
CGCCATTCAGGCTGCGCAACTGTTGGGAAGGGCGATCGGTGCGGGCCTCTTCGCTATTACGCCAGCTGGC
GAAAGGGGGATGTGCTGCAAGGCGATTAAGTTGGGTAACGCCAGGGTTTTCCCAGTCACGACGTTGTAAA
ACGACGGCCAGTGAGCGCGCGTAATACGACTCACTATAGGGCGAATTGGGTACCGGGCCCCCCCTCGAGG
TCCTCCAGCTTTTGTTCCCTTTAGTGAGGGTTAATTGCGCGCTTGGCGTAATCATGGTCATAGCTGTTTC
CTGTGTGAAATTGTTATCCGCTCACAATTCCACACAACATACGAGCCGGAAGCATAAAGTGTAAAGCCTG
GGGTGCCTAATGAGTGAGCTAACTCACATTAATTGCGTTGCGCTCACTGCCCGCTTTCCACCGGTGGTCT
CAGGACCATGGCCTGACCCCGGACCAAGTGGTGGCTATCGAGACGTCTAGACCAGCCAGGACAGAAATGC
CTCGACTTCGCTGCTACCCAAGGTTGCCGGGTGACGCACACCGTGGAAACGGATGAAGGCACGAACCCAG
TGGACATAAGCCTGTTCGGTTCGTAAGCTGTAATGCAAGTAGCGTATGCGCTCACGCAACTGGTCCAGAA
CCTTGACCGAACGCAGCGGTGGTAACGGCGCAGTGGCGGTTTTCATGGCTTGTTATGACTGTTTTTTTGG
GGTACAGTCTATGCCTCGGGCATCCAAGCAGCAAGCGCGTTACGCCGTGGGTCGATGTTTGATGTTATGG
AGCAGCAACGATGTTACGCAGCAGGGCAGTCGCCCTAAAACAAAGTTAAACATTATGAGGGAAGCGGTGA
TCGCCGAAGTATCGACTCAACTATCAGAGGTAGTTGGCGTCATCGAGCGCCATCTCGAACCGACGTTGCT
GGCCGTACATTTGTACGGCTCCGCAGTGGATGGCGGCCTGAAGCCACACAGTGATATTGATTTGCTGGTT
ACGGTGACCGTAAGGCTTGATGAAACAACGCGGCGAGCTTTGATCAACGACCTTTTGGAAACTTCGGCTT
CCCCTGGAGAGAGCGAGATTCTCCGCGCTGTAGAAGTCACCATTGTTGTGCACGACGACATCATTCCGTG
GCGTTATCCAGCTAAGCGCGAACTGCAATTTGGAGAATGGCAGCGCAATGACATTCTTGCAGGTATCTTC
GAGCCAGCCACGATCGACATTGATCTGGCTATCTTGCTGACAAAAGCAAGAGAACATAGCGTTGCCTTGG
TAGGTCCAGCGGCGGAGGAACTCTTTGATCCGGTTCCTGAACAGGATCTATTTGAGGCGCTAAATGAAAC
CTTAACGCTATGGAACTCGCCGCCCGACTGGGCTGGCGATGAGCGAAATGTAGTGCTTACGTTGTCCCGC
ATTTGGTACAGCGCAGTAACCGGCAAAATCGCGCCGAAGGATGTCGCTGCCGACTGGGCAATGGAGCGCC
TGCCGGCCCAGTATCAGCCCGTCATACTTGAAGCTAGACAGGCTTATCTTGGACAAGAAGAAGATCGCTT
GGCCTCGCGCGCAGATCAGTTGGAAGAATTTGTCCACTACGTGAAAGGCGAGATCACCAAGGTAGTCGGC
AAATAACCCTCGAGCCACCCATGACCAAAATCCCTTAACGTGAGTTACGCGTCGTTCCACTGAGCGTCAG
ACCCCGTAGAAAAGATCAAAGGATCTTCTTGAGATCCTTTTTTTCTGCGCGTAATCTGCTGCTTGCAAAC
AAAAAAACCACCGCTACCAGCGGTGGTTTGTTTGCCGGATCAAGAGCTACCAACTCTTTTTCCGAAGGTA
ACTGGCTTCAGCAGAGCGCAGATACCAAATACTGTCCTTCTAGTGTAGCCGTAGTTAGGCCACCACTTCA
AGAACTCTGTAGCACCGCCTACATACCTCGCTCTGCTAATCCTGTTACCAGTGGCTGCTGCCAGTGGCGA
TAAGTCGTGTCTTACCGGGTTGGACTCAAGACGATAGTTACCGGATAAGGCGCAGCGGTCGGGCTGAACG
GGGGGTTCGTGCACACAGCCCAGCTTGGAGCGAACGACCTACACCGAACTGAGATACCTACAGCGTGAGC
ATTGAGAAAGCGCCACGCTTCCCGAAGGGAGAAAGGCGGACAGGTATCCGGTAAGCGGCAGGGTCGGAAC
AGGAGAGCGCACGAGGGAGCTTCCAGGGGGAAACGCCTGGTATCTTTATAGTCCTGTCGGGTTTCGCCAC
CTCTGACTTGAGCGTCGATTTTTGTGATGCTCGTCAGGGGGGCGGAGCCTATGGAAAAACGCCAGCAACG
CGGCCTTTTTACGGTTCCTGGCCTTTTGCTGGCCTTTTGCTCACATGTTCTTTCCTGCGTTATCCCCTGA
TTCTGTGGATAACCGTATTACCGCCTTTGAGTGAGCTGATACCGCTCGCCGCAGCCGAACGACCGAGCGC
AGCGAGTCAGTGAGCGAGGAAGCGGAAGAGCGCCCAATACGCAAACCGCCTCTCCCCGCGCGTTGGCCGA
TTCATTAATGCAGCTGGCACGACAGGTTTCCCGACTGGAAAGCGGGCAGTGAGCGCAACGCAATTAATAC
GCGTACCGCTAGCCAGGAAGAGTTTGTAGAAACGCAAAAAGGCCATCCGTCAGGATGGCCTTCTGCTTAG
TTTGATGCCTGGCAGTTTATGGCGGGCGTCCTGCCCGCCACCCTCCGGGCCGTTGCTTCACAACGTTCAA
ATCCGCTCCCGGCGGATTTGTCCTACTCAGGAGAGCGTTCACCGACAAACAACAGATAAAACGAAAGGCC
CAGTCTTCCGACTGAGCCTTTCGTTTTATTTGATGCCTGGCAGTTCCCTACTCTCGCGTTAACGCTAGCA
TGGATGTTTTCCCAGTCACGACGTTGTAAAACGACGGCCAGTCTTAAG
