>Addgene plasmid #63481 | pFusB2-12 | addgene partial sequence | sequence record 116082 | pCR8_R1 5'-cgaaccgaacaggcttatgt-3'
GGTGTGCGTCACCCGGCAACCTTGGGTAGCAGCGAAGTCGAGGCATTTCTGTCCTGGCTGGTCTAGACGT
CTCGATAGCCACCACTTGGTCCGGGGTCAGGCCATGGTCCTGGCACAGCACCGGCAACAGCCGCTGCACC
GTTTCGAGCGCTTGCTTGCCGCCACCGTTGCTGGCGATAGCCACCACTTGGTCCGGGGTCAGGCCATGGT
CCTGGCACAGCACCGGCAACAGCCGCTGCACCGTTTCGAGCGCTTGCTTGCCGCCATTGTTGCTGGCGAT
AGCCACCACTTGGTCCGGGGTCAGGCCATGAGACGCTTAAGACTGGCCGTCGTTTTACAACGTCGTGACT
GGGAAAACATCCATGCTAGCGTTAACGCGAGAGTAGGGAACTGCCAGGCATCAAATAAAACGAAAGGCTC
AGTCGGAAGACTGGGCCTTTCGTTTTATCTGTTGTTTGTCGGTGAACGCTCTCCTGAGTAGGACAAATCC
GCCGGGAGCGGATTTGAACGTTGTGAAGCAACGGCCCGGAGGGTGGCGGGCAGGACGCCCGCCATAAACT
GCCAGGCATCAAACTAAGCAGAAGGCCATCCTGACGGATGGCCTTTTTGCGTTTCTACAAACTCTTCCTG
GCTA
