[The description below was written by a language model from this plasmid's Addgene catalogue record.]
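Description:
pFusB2-12 is a component plasmid of the FusX system, a library-based method for rapid one-step assembly of TALE repeat arrays. It is built on the FusB2 backbone (recorded as 2988 bp without insert) and is classed as a TALEN vector. This is an intermediate cloning reagent maintained in E. coli, not an expression construct for eukaryotic cells. It is a high-copy plasmid selected with spectinomycin. The record does not name the origin of replication and no feature table is provided, so the detailed layout of the backbone cannot be described. The listed sequencing primers are pCR8-type primers that read into the insert from either side.

The insert is a synthetic pair of TALE repeat modules carrying the repeat variable diresidues NN and NG (alternative name B2_GT), with no mutations noted. In the standard TALE code, NN preferentially recognises guanine and NG recognises thymine, so this module specifies the dinucleotide GT. According to the record, it supplies RVD positions 13 and 14 of the final array. The modules were inserted through BsaI sites that were destroyed during cloning, which is consistent with Golden Gate-style type IIS assembly, where the recognition sites are lost on ligation.

In use, this plasmid would be chosen from the FusB2 set when the target sequence calls for G and T at positions 13 and 14. It is then combined with other pre-assembled library plasmids covering the remaining positions, and with a receiver vector, to build a full-length custom TALEN or other TALE fusion for genome editing. No promoter, tag or reporter is recorded.
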