Addgene plasmid #63481: pFusB2-12
Purpose: Encodes RVD positions 13-14 in TALEN assembly
Depositing lab: Stephen Ekker. Depositing organization: Mayo Foundation for Medical Education and Research. Publication: FusX: A rapid one-step TALE assembly system for genome science. Ma AC, McNulty MS, Tanya PL, Jarryd CM, Martinez-Galvez G, Argue DP, Lee HB, Urban MD, Bullard CE, Blackburn PR, Man TK, Clark KJ, Ekker SC. Hum Gene Ther. 2016 Jun;27(6):451-63. doi: 10.1089/hum.2015.172 PubMed 26854857.
Backbone
  Vector backbone: FusB2
  Backbone size w/o insert (bp): 2988
  Vector type: TALEN
Growth in bacteria
  Bacterial resistance: Spectinomycin, 50 μg/mL
  Growth temperature: 37°C
  Growth strain: DH5alpha
  Copy number: High Copy
Gene/Insert
  Gene/Insert name: NN NG (alt name: B2_GT)
  Species: Synthetic
  Mutation: none
  Cloning method: Restriction Enzyme; 5′ cloning site BsaI (destroyed during cloning); 3′ cloning site BsaI (destroyed during cloning)
  Sequencing primers: 5′ pCR8_F1; 3′ pCR8_R1
Terms and licenses: Academic/Nonprofit Terms; Industry Terms: Not Available to Industry
How to cite: pFusB2-12 was a gift from Stephen Ekker (Addgene plasmid # 63481 ; http://n2t.net/addgene:63481 ; RRID:Addgene_63481)
